Addgene plasmid #109015: rLAMP1-mCherry-EGFP-Tet-On
Purpose: Tet-On construct to induce expression of tandem eGFP-mCherry tagged mLAMP1 (lysosome marker)
Depositing lab: Jacob Corn. Depositing organization: University of California, Berkeley. Publication: Atlastins remodel the endoplasmic reticulum for selective autophagy. Liang JR, Lingeman E, Ahmed S, Corn JE. J Cell Biol. 2018 Aug 24. pii: jcb.201804185. doi: 10.1083/jcb.201804185. PubMed 30143524.
Backbone
  Vector backbone: unknown
  Backbone manufacturer: Jacob Corn
  Backbone size w/o insert (bp): 7860
  Vector type: Mammalian Expression, Lentiviral
  Selectable markers: mCherry-eGFP
Growth in bacteria
  Bacterial resistance: Ampicillin, 100 μg/mL
  Growth temperature: 37°C
  Growth strain: NEB Stable
  Copy number: High Copy
Gene/Insert
  Gene/Insert name: rLAMP1
  Species: R. norvegicus (rat)
  Insert size (bp): 2739
  Promoter: CMV promoter
  Tag / fusion protein: mcherry-eGFP (C terminal on insert)
  Cloning method: Ligation Independent Cloning
  Sequencing primers: 5′ CTCGTTTAGTGAACCGTCAGATCG; 3′ CGTGAAGAATGTGCGAGACCC
Terms and licenses: Academic/Nonprofit Terms; Industry Terms: Not Available to Industry
How to cite: rLAMP1-mCherry-EGFP-Tet-On was a gift from Jacob Corn (Addgene plasmid # 109015 ; http://n2t.net/addgene:109015 ; RRID:Addgene_109015)
