[The description below was written by a language model from this plasmid's Addgene catalogue record and pLannotate feature annotations shown in this document.]
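Description:
rLAMP1-mCherry-EGFP-Tet-On is an all-in-one, doxycycline-inducible lentiviral transfer plasmid of about 10.6 kb for mammalian expression of rat LAMP1, a lysosomal membrane glycoprotein, fused at its C terminus to tandem mCherry and EGFP. The backbone is not named in the record, but the annotated features indicate a third-generation, self-inactivating design: an RSV promoter driving a truncated HIV-1 5' LTR, the Ψ packaging signal with a gag fragment, RRE, cPPT/CTS, a WPRE fragment and a ΔU3 3' LTR, followed by an SV40 poly(A) signal and SV40 origin. In bacteria it is maintained by a high-copy ColE1/pUC-type origin and selected with ampicillin.

The catalogue lists the promoter as CMV. The feature tables show more precisely a tight TRE promoter, seven tet operators upstream of a minimal CMV promoter, driving the LAMP1-mCherry-EGFP fusion. A residual attB1 site lies between the two fluorescent protein coding sequences. Downstream, a human PGK promoter is followed by a neomycin resistance gene and then the rtTA3 reverse tetracycline transactivator. The element linking these two coding sequences is not annotated. The catalogue gives only mCherry-eGFP as the selectable marker, so transduced cells can be identified by fluorescence after induction, and the neo cassette should also allow drug selection.

Because rtTA3 is carried on the same provirus, adding doxycycline is enough to switch on the reporter. The annotations describe EGFP as more acid-sensitive than mCherry, so such tandem tags are generally used to report delivery into acidic compartments. Here the fusion serves as a lysosome marker, deposited with a study of selective autophagy of the endoplasmic reticulum. The purpose line says "mLAMP1", whereas the insert fields and annotation specify rat. The depositor and sequencing-derived records agree in feature content.
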