Features (pLannotate 1.2.2; 29 found; start..end, strand, type, name):
    586..1174    +  rep_origin     ori: high-copy-number ColE1/pMB1/pBR322/pUC origin of replication
   1357..1449    +  CDS            lacI (fragment): lac repressor; lacI; The lac repressor binds to the lac operator to inhibit transcription in E. coli. This inhibition can be relieved by adding lactose or isopropyl-β-D-thiogalactopyranoside (IPTG).
   1462..1483    +  protein_bind   CAP binding site: CAP binding activates transcription in the presence of cAMP. E. coli catabolite activator protein
   1498..1528    +  promoter       lac promoter: promoter for the E. coli lac operon
   1536..1552    +  protein_bind   lac operator: The lac repressor binds to the lac operator to inhibit transcription in E. coli. This inhibition can be relieved by adding lactose or isopropyl-β-D-thiogalactopyranoside (IPTG). lac repressor encoded by lacI
   1597..1615    +  promoter       T3 promoter: promoter for bacteriophage T3 RNA polymerase
   1643..1869    +  promoter       RSV promoter: Rous sarcoma virus enhancer/promoter
   1870..2050    +  LTR            5' LTR (truncated): truncated 5' long terminal repeat (LTR) from HIV-1
   2097..2222    +  misc_feature   HIV-1 Ψ: packaging signal of human immunodeficiency virus type 1
   2206..2569    +  CDS            HIV-1 gag (fragment): gag protein from human immunodeficiency virus 1; gag
   2715..2948    +  misc_feature   RRE: The Rev response element (RRE) of HIV-1 allows for Rev-dependent mRNA export from the nucleus to the cytoplasm.
   3325..3349    +  CDS            Rev (fragment): human immunodeficiency virus 1 (HIV-1) Rev protein; rev; enhances nuclear export of unspliced and incompletely spliced viral mRNAs
   3390..3507    +  misc_feature   cPPT/CTS: central polypurine tract and central termination sequence of HIV-1
   3561..3875    +  promoter       tight TRE promoter: Tet-responsive promoter PTight, consisting of seven tet operator sequences followed by the minimal CMV promoter
   3898..5118    +  CDS            LAMP1: rat lysosome-associated membrane glycoprotein 1
   5143..5850    +  CDS            mCherry: mCherry is a basic (constitutively fluorescent) red fluorescent protein published in 2004, derived from Discosoma sp.. It is reported to be a very rapidly-maturing monomer with low acid sensitivity.
   5878..5902    +  protein_bind   attB1: mutant version of attB; recombination site for the Gateway® BP reaction BP Clonase™
   5917..6633    +  CDS            EGFP: EGFP is a basic (constitutively fluorescent) green fluorescent protein published in 1996, derived from Aequorea victoria. It is reported to be a rapidly-maturing weak dimer with moderate acid sensitivity.
   6664..7174    +  promoter       hPGK promoter: human phosphoglycerate kinase 1 promoter
   7184..7975    +  CDS            neo: KKA2_KLEPN - Also known as kan, nptII. Experimental evidence at protein level: Swiss-Prot protein existence level 1. Resistance to kanamycin, neomycin, paromomycin, ribostamycin, butirosin and gentamicin B. From Klebsiella pneumoniae.
   8039..8736    +  CDS            rtTA3 (fragment): reverse tetracycline transactivator 3 activates expression from Tet-responsive promoters in the presence of doxycycline
   8666..8776    +  CDS            VP48: 3 tandem repeats of the minimal activation domain of herpes simplex virus VP16 (Cheng et al., 2013)
   8812..9360    +  misc_feature   WPRE (fragment): woodchuck hepatitis virus posttranscriptional regulatory element
   9386..9457    +  CDS            nef (fragment): NEF_HV1Z2 - Experimental evidence at protein level: Swiss-Prot protein existence level 1. Extracellular Nef protein targets CD4(+) T-lymphocytes for apoptosis by interacting with CXCR4 surface receptors. From Human immunodeficiency virus type 1 group M subtype D (isolate Z2/CDC-Z34) (HIV-1).
   9459..9692    +  LTR            3' LTR (ΔU3): self-inactivating 3' long terminal repeat (LTR) from HIV-1
   9764..9885    +  polyA_signal   SV40 poly(A) signal: SV40 polyadenylation signal
   9925..10060   +  rep_origin     SV40 ori: SV40 origin of replication
  10068..10131   +  promoter       AmpR promoter: bla
  10132..415     +  CDS            AmpR (across the origin): β-lactamase; bla; confers resistance to ampicillin, carbenicillin, and related antibiotics
>Addgene plasmid #109015 | rLAMP1-mCherry-EGFP-Tet-On | depositor full sequence | sequence record 205398 | Full Sequence
TTTGCACAACATGGGGGATCATGTAACTCGCCTTGATCGTTGGGAACCGGAGCTGAATGAAGCCATACCA
AACGACGAGCGTGACACCACGATGCCTGTAGCAATGGCAACAACGTTGCGCAAACTATTAACTGGCGAAC
TACTTACTCTAGCTTCCCGGCAACAATTAATAGACTGGATGGAGGCGGATAAAGTTGCAGGACCACTTCT
GCGCTCGGCCCTTCCGGCTGGCTGGTTTATTGCTGATAAATCTGGAGCCGGTGAGCGTGGGTCTCGCGGT
ATCATTGCAGCACTGGGGCCAGATGGTAAGCCCTCCCGTATCGTAGTTATCTACACGACGGGGAGTCAGG
CAACTATGGATGAACGAAATAGACAGATCGCTGAGATAGGTGCCTCACTGATTAAGCATTGGTAACTGTC
AGACCAAGTTTACTCATATATACTTTAGATTGATTTAAAACTTCATTTTTAATTTAAAAGGATCTAGGTG
AAGATCCTTTTTGATAATCTCATGACCAAAATCCCTTAACGTGAGTTTTCGTTCCACTGAGCGTCAGACC
CCGTAGAAAAGATCAAAGGATCTTCTTGAGATCCTTTTTTTCTGCGCGTAATCTGCTGCTTGCAAACAAA
AAAACCACCGCTACCAGCGGTGGTTTGTTTGCCGGATCAAGAGCTACCAACTCTTTTTCCGAAGGTAACT
GGCTTCAGCAGAGCGCAGATACCAAATACTGTTCTTCTAGTGTAGCCGTAGTTAGGCCACCACTTCAAGA
ACTCTGTAGCACCGCCTACATACCTCGCTCTGCTAATCCTGTTACCAGTGGCTGCTGCCAGTGGCGATAA
GTCGTGTCTTACCGGGTTGGACTCAAGACGATAGTTACCGGATAAGGCGCAGCGGTCGGGCTGAACGGGG
GGTTCGTGCACACAGCCCAGCTTGGAGCGAACGACCTACACCGAACTGAGATACCTACAGCGTGAGCTAT
GAGAAAGCGCCACGCTTCCCGAAGGGAGAAAGGCGGACAGGTATCCGGTAAGCGGCAGGGTCGGAACAGG
AGAGCGCACGAGGGAGCTTCCAGGGGGAAACGCCTGGTATCTTTATAGTCCTGTCGGGTTTCGCCACCTC
TGACTTGAGCGTCGATTTTTGTGATGCTCGTCAGGGGGGCGGAGCCTATGGAAAAACGCCAGCAACGCGG
CCTTTTTACGGTTCCTGGCCTTTTGCTGGCCTTTTGCTCACATGTTCTTTCCTGCGTTATCCCCTGATTC
TGTGGATAACCGTATTACCGCCTTTGAGTGAGCTGATACCGCTCGCCGCAGCCGAACGACCGAGCGCAGC
GAGTCAGTGAGCGAGGAAGCGGAAGAGCGCCCAATACGCAAACCGCCTCTCCCCGCGCGTTGGCCGATTC
ATTAATGCAGCTGGCACGACAGGTTTCCCGACTGGAAAGCGGGCAGTGAGCGCAACGCAATTAATGTGAG
TTAGCTCACTCATTAGGCACCCCAGGCTTTACACTTTATGCTTCCGGCTCGTATGTTGTGTGGAATTGTG
AGCGGATAACAATTTCACACAGGAAACAGCTATGACCATGATTACGCCAAGCGCGCAATTAACCCTCACT
AAAGGGAACAAAAGCTGGAGCTGCAAGCTTAATGTAGTCTTATGCAATACTCTTGTAGTCTTGCAACATG
GTAACGATGAGTTAGCAACATGCCTTACAAGGAGAGAAAAAGCACCGTGCATGCCGATTGGTGGAAGTAA
GGTGGTACGATCGTGCCTTATTAGGAAGGCAACAGACGGGTCTGACATGGATTGGACGAACCACTGAATT
GCCGCATTGCAGAGATATTGTATTTAAGTGCCTAGCTCGATACATAAACGGGTCTCTCTGGTTAGACCAG
ATCTGAGCCTGGGAGCTCTCTGGCTAACTAGGGAACCCACTGCTTAAGCCTCAATAAAGCTTGCCTTGAG
TGCTTCAAGTAGTGTGTGCCCGTCTGTTGTGTGACTCTGGTAACTAGAGATCCCTCAGACCCTTTTAGTC
AGTGTGGAAAATCTCTAGCAGTGGCGCCCGAACAGGGACTTGAAAGCGAAAGGGAAACCAGAGGAGCTCT
CTCGACGCAGGACTCGGCTTGCTGAAGCGCGCACGGCAAGAGGCGAGGGGCGGCGACTGGTGAGTACGCC
AAAAATTTTGACTAGCGGAGGCTAGAAGGAGAGAGATGGGTGCGAGAGCGTCAGTATTAAGCGGGGGAGA
ATTAGATCGCGATGGGAAAAAATTCGGTTAAGGCCAGGGGGAAAGAAAAAATATAAATTAAAACATATAG
TATGGGCAAGCAGGGAGCTAGAACGATTCGCAGTTAATCCTGGCCTGTTAGAAACATCAGAAGGCTGTAG
ACAAATACTGGGACAGCTACAACCATCCCTTCAGACAGGATCAGAAGAACTTAGATCATTATATAATACA
GTAGCAACCCTCTATTGTGTGCATCAAAGGATAGAGATAAAAGACACCAAGGAAGCTTTAGACAAGATAG
AGGAAGAGCAAAACAAAAGTAAGACCACCGCACAGCAAGCGGCCGCTGATCTTCAGACCTGGAGGAGGAG
ATATGAGGGACAATTGGAGAAGTGAATTATATAAATATAAAGTAGTAAAAATTGAACCATTAGGAGTAGC
ACCCACCAAGGCAAAGAGAAGAGTGGTGCAGAGAGAAAAAAGAGCAGTGGGAATAGGAGCTTTGTTCCTT
GGGTTCTTGGGAGCAGCAGGAAGCACTATGGGCGCAGCGTCAATGACGCTGACGGTACAGGCCAGACAAT
TATTGTCTGGTATAGTGCAGCAGCAGAACAATTTGCTGAGGGCTATTGAGGCGCAACAGCATCTGTTGCA
ACTCACAGTCTGGGGCATCAAGCAGCTCCAGGCAAGAATCCTGGCTGTGGAAAGATACCTAAAGGATCAA
CAGCTCCTGGGGATTTGGGGTTGCTCTGGAAAACTCATTTGCACCACTGCTGTGCCTTGGAATGCTAGTT
GGAGTAATAAATCTCTGGAACAGATTTGGAATCACACGACCTGGATGGAGTGGGACAGAGAAATTAACAA
TTACACAAGCTTAATACACTCCTTAATTGAAGAATCGCAAAACCAGCAAGAAAAGAATGAACAAGAATTA
TTGGAATTAGATAAATGGGCAAGTTTGTGGAATTGGTTTAACATAACAAATTGGCTGTGGTATATAAAAT
TATTCATAATGATAGTAGGAGGCTTGGTAGGTTTAAGAATAGTTTTTGCTGTACTTTCTATAGTGAATAG
AGTTAGGCAGGGATATTCACCATTATCGTTTCAGACCCACCTCCCAACCCCGAGGGGACAATTCTCGACC
TCGAGACAAATGGCAGTATTCATCCACAATTTTAAAAGAAAAGGGGGGATTGGGGGGTACAGTGCAGGGG
AAAGAATAGTAGACATAATAGCAACAGACATACAAACTAAAGAATTACAAAAACAAATTACAAAAATTCA
AAATTTTCGGGTTTATTACAGGGACAGCAGAGATCCACTTTGGCCGCGAATCGATATGTCGAGTTTACTC
CCTATCAGTGATAGAGAACGTATGTCGAGTTTACTCCCTATCAGTGATAGAGAACGATGTCGAGTTTACT
CCCTATCAGTGATAGAGAACGTATGTCGAGTTTACTCCCTATCAGTGATAGAGAACGTATGTCGAGTTTA
CTCCCTATCAGTGATAGAGAACGTATGTCGAGTTTATCCCTATCAGTGATAGAGAACGTATGTCGAGTTT
ACTCCCTATCAGTGATAGAGAACGTATGTCGAGGTAGGCGTGTACGGTGGGAGGCCTATATAAGCAGAGC
TCGTTTAGTGAACCGTCAGATCGCCTGGAGAATTGGCTAGCGCCACCATGGCGGCCCCGGGCGCCCGGCG
GCCGCTGCTCCTGTTGCTGCTGGCAGGCCTTGCACACAGCGCCCCAGCACTGTTCGAGGTGAAAGACAAC
AACGGCACAGCGTGTATAATGGCCAGCTTCTCTGCCTCCTTTCTGACCACCTATGAGGCTGGACATGTTT
CTAAGGTCTCGAATATGACCCTGCCAGCCTCTGCAGAAGTCCTGAAGAATAGCAGCTCTTGTGGTGAAAA
GAATGCTTCTGAGCCCACCCTCGCAATCACCTTTGGAGAAGGATATTTACTGAAACTCACCTTCACAAAA
AACACAACACGTTACAGTGTCCAGCACATGTATTTCACATATAACCTGTCAGACACACAATTCTTTCCCA
ATGCCAGCTCCAAAGGGCCCGACACTGTGGATTCCACAACTGACATCAAGGCAGACATCAACAAAACATA
CCGATGTGTCAGCGACATCAGGGTCTACATGAAGAATGTGACCATTGTGCTCTGGGACGCTACTATCCAG
GCCTACCTGCCGAGTAGCAACTTCAGCAAGGAAGAGACACGCTGCCCACAGGATCAACCTTCCCCAACTA
CTGGGCCACCCAGCCCCTCACCACCACTTGTGCCCACAAACCCCAGTGTGTCCAAGTACAATGTGACTGG
TGACAATGGAACCTGCCTGCTGGCCTCTATGGCACTGCAACTCAACATCACCTACATGAAGAAGGACAAC
ACGACTGTGACCAGAGCATTCAACATCAACCCAAGTGACAAATATAGTGGGACTTGCGGTGCCCAGTTGG
TGACCCTGAAGGTGGGGAACAAGAGCAGAGTCCTGGAGCTGCAGTTTGGGATGAATGCCACTTCTAGCCT
GTTTTTCCTGCAAGGAGTTCAGTTGAACATGACTCTTCCTGATGCCATAGAGCCCACGTTCAGCACCTCC
AACTATTCCCTGAAAGCTCTTCAGGCCAGTGTCGGCAACTCATACAAGTGCAACAGTGAGGAGCACATCT
TTGTCAGCAAGGCGCTCGCCCTCAATGTCTTCAGCGTGCAAGTCCAGGCTTTCAGGGTAGAAAGTGACAG
GTTTGGGTCTGTGGAAGAGTGTGTACAGGACGGTAACAACATGCTGATCCCCATTGCTGTGGGCGGGGCC
CTGGCAGGGCTGGTCCTCATCGTCCTCATCGCCTACCTCATCGGCAGGAAGAGGAGTCACGCGGGCTATC
AGACCATCGGTGGATCTGGAGGTTCTGGTGGAATGGTGAGCAAGGGCGAGGAGGATAACATGGCCATCAT
CAAGGAGTTCATGCGCTTCAAGGTGCACATGGAGGGCTCCGTGAACGGCCACGAGTTCGAGATCGAGGGC
GAGGGCGAGGGCCGCCCCTACGAGGGCACCCAGACCGCCAAGCTGAAGGTGACCAAGGGTGGCCCCCTGC
CCTTCGCCTGGGACATCCTGTCCCCTCAGTTCATGTACGGCTCCAAGGCCTACGTGAAGCACCCCGCCGA
CATCCCCGACTACTTGAAGCTGTCCTTCCCCGAGGGCTTCAAGTGGGAGCGCGTGATGAACTTCGAGGAC
GGCGGCGTGGTGACCGTGACCCAGGACTCCTCCCTGCAGGACGGCGAGTTCATCTACAAGGTGAAGCTGC
GCGGCACCAACTTCCCCTCCGACGGCCCCGTAATGCAGAAGAAGACCATGGGCTGGGAGGCCTCCTCCGA
GCGGATGTACCCCGAGGACGGCGCCCTGAAGGGCGAGATCAAGCAGAGGCTGAAGCTGAAGGACGGCGGC
CACTACGACGCTGAGGTCAAGACCACCTACAAGGCCAAGAAGCCCGTGCAGCTGCCCGGCGCCTACAACG
TCAACATCAAGTTGGACATCACCTCCCACAACGAGGACTACACCATCGTGGAACAGTACGAACGCGCCGA
GGGCCGCCACTCCACCGGCGGCATGGACGAGCTGTACAAGTCCGGACTCAGATCCGCTGGCCCAGGAACA
AGTTTGTACAAAAAAGCAGGCTTTCCGGTCGCCACCATGGTGAGCAAGGGCGAGGAGCTGTTCACCGGGG
TGGTGCCCATCCTGGTCGAGCTGGACGGCGACGTAAACGGCCACAAGTTCAGCGTGTCCGGCGAGGGCGA
GGGCGATGCCACCTACGGCAAGCTGACCCTGAAGTTCATCTGCACCACCGGCAAGCTGCCCGTGCCCTGG
CCCACCCTCGTGACCACCCTGACCTACGGCGTGCAGTGCTTCAGCCGCTACCCCGACCACATGAAGCAGC
ACGACTTCTTCAAGTCCGCCATGCCCGAAGGCTACGTCCAGGAGCGCACCATCTTCTTCAAGGACGACGG
CAACTACAAGACCCGCGCCGAGGTGAAGTTCGAGGGCGACACCCTGGTGAACCGCATCGAGCTGAAGGGC
ATCGACTTCAAGGAGGACGGCAACATCCTGGGGCACAAGCTGGAGTACAACTACAACAGCCACAACGTCT
ATATCATGGCCGACAAGCAGAAGAACGGCATCAAGGTGAACTTCAAGATCCGCCACAACATCGAGGACGG
CAGCGTGCAGCTCGCCGACCACTACCAGCAGAACACCCCCATCGGCGACGGCCCCGTGCTGCTGCCCGAC
AACCACTACCTGAGCACCCAGTCCGCCCTGAGCAAAGACCCCAACGAGAAGCGCGATCACATGGTCCTGC
TGGAGTTCGTGACCGCCGCCGGGATCACTCTCGGCATGGACGAGCTGTACAAGTAGTCCGGACTCAGATC
CGGTACCGGATCCGGGGTTGGGGTTGCGCCTTTTCCAAGGCAGCCCTGGGTTTGCGCAGGGACGCGGCTG
CTCTGGGCGTGGTTCCGGGAAACGCAGCGGCGCCGACCCTGGGTCTCGCACATTCTTCACGTCCGTTCGC
AGCGTCACCCGGATCTTCGCCGCTACCCTTGTGGGCCCCCCGGCGACGCTTCCTGCTCCGCCCCTAAGTC
GGGAAGGTTCCTTGCGGTTCGCGGCGTGCCGGACGTGACAAACGGAAGCCGCACGTCTCACTAGTACCCT
CGCAGACGGACAGCGCCAGGGAGCAATGGCAGCGCGCCGACCGCGATGGGCTGTGGCCAATAGCGGCTGC
TCAGCAGGGCGCGCCGAGAGCAGCGGCCGGGAAGGGGCGGTGCGGGAGGCGGGGTGTGGGGCGGTAGTGT
GGGCCCTGTTCCTGCCCGCGCGGTGTTCCGCATTCTGCAAGCCTCCGGAGCGCACGTCGGCAGTCGGCTC
CCTCGTTGACCGAATCACCGACCTCTCTCCCCAGCAATTCACCATGATTGAACAAGATGGATTGCACGCA
GGTTCTCCGGCCGCTTGGGTGGAGAGGCTATTCGGCTATGACTGGGCACAACAGACAATCGGCTGCTCTG
ATGCCGCCGTGTTCCGGCTGTCAGCGCAGGGGCGCCCGGTTCTTTTTGTCAAGACCGACCTGTCCGGTGC
CCTGAATGAACTGCAGGACGAGGCAGCGCGGCTATCGTGGCTGGCCACGACGGGCGTTCCTTGCGCAGCT
GTGCTCGACGTTGTCACTGAAGCGGGAAGGGACTGGCTGCTATTGGGCGAAGTGCCGGGGCAGGATCTCC
TGTCATCTCACCTTGCTCCTGCCGAGAAAGTATCCATCATGGCTGATGCAATGCGGCGGCTGCATACGCT
TGATCCGGCTACCTGCCCATTCGACCACCAAGCGAAACATCGCATCGAGCGAGCACGTACTCGGATGGAA
GCCGGTCTTGTCGATCAGGATGATCTGGACGAAGAGCATCAGGGGCTCGCGCCAGCCGAACTGTTCGCCA
GGCTCAAGGCGCGCATGCCCGACGGCGAGGATCTCGTCGTGACCCATGGCGATGCCTGCTTGCCGAATAT
CATGGTGGAAAATGGCCGCTTTTCTGGATTCATCGACTGTGGCCGGCTGGGTGTGGCGGACCGCTATCAG
GACATAGCGTTGGCTACCCGTGATATTGCTGAAGAGCTTGGCGGCGAATGGGCTGACCGCTTCCTCGTGC
TTTACGGTATCGCCGCTCCCGATTCGCAGCGCATCGCCTTCTATCGCCTTCTTGACGAGTTCTTCCCCGG
TGCCGAAGGTAGAGGTTCTCTCCTCACTTGTGGTGATGTTGAAGAAAACCCTGGTCCAATGTCTAGACTG
GACAAGAGCAAAGTCATAAACGGAGCTCTGGAATTACTCAATGGTGTCGGTATCGAAGGCCTGACGACAA
GGAAACTCGCTCAAAAGCTGGGAGTTGAGCAGCCTACCCTGTACTGGCACGTGAAGAACAAGCGGGCCCT
GCTCGATGCCCTGCCAATCGAGATGCTGGACAGGCATCATACCCACTTCTGCCCCCTGGAAGGCGAGTCA
TGGCAAGACTTTCTGCGGAACAACGCCAAGTCATACCGCTGTGCTCTCCTCTCACATCGCGACGGGGCTA
AAGTGCATCTCGGCACCCGCCCAACAGAGAAACAGTACGAAACCCTGGAAAATCAGCTCGCGTTCCTGTG
TCAGCAAGGCTTCTCCCTGGAGAACGCACTGTACGCTCTGTCCGCCGTGGGCCACTTTACACTGGGCTGC
GTATTGGAGGAACAGGAGCATCAAGTAGCAAAAGAGGAAAGAGAGACACCTACCACCGATTCTATGCCCC
CACTTCTGAGACAAGCAATTGAGCTGTTCGACCGGCAGGGAGCCGAACCTGCCTTCCTTTTCGGCCTGGA
ACTAATCATATGTGGCCTGGAGAAACAGCTAAAGTGCGAAAGCGGCGGGCCGACCGACGCCCTTGACGAT
TTTGACTTAGACATGCTCCCAGCCGATGCCCTTGACGACTTTGACCTTGATATGCTGCCTGCTGACGCTC
TTGACGATTTTGACCTTGACATGCTCCCCGGGTAACTAAGTAAGGATCGATCCAAGATATCGTATTCTTA
ACTATGTTGCTCCTTTTACGCTATGTGGATACGCTGCTTTAATGCCTTTGTATCATGCTATTGCTTCCCG
TATGGCTTTCATTTTCTCCTCCTTGTATAAATCCTGGTTGCTGTCTCTTTATGAGGAGTTGTGGCCCGTT
GTCAGGCAACGTGGCGTGGTGTGCACTGTGTTTGCTGACGCAACCCCCACTGGTTGGGGCATTGCCACCA
CCTGTCAGCTCCTTTCCGGGACTTTCGCTTTCCCCCTCCCTATTGCCACGGCGGAACTCATCGCCGCCTG
CCTTGCCCGCTGCTGGACAGGGGCTCGGCTGTTGGGCACTGACAATTCCGTGGTGTTGTCGGGGAAGCTG
ACGTCCTTTCCATGGCTGCTCGCCTGTGTTGCCACCTGGATTCTGCGCGGGACGTCCTTCTGCTACGTCC
CTTCGGCCCTCAATCCAGCGGACCTTCCTTCCCGCGGCCTGCTGCCGGCTCTGCGGCCTCTTCCGCGTCT
TCGCCTTCGCCCTCAGACGAGTCGGATCTCCCTTTGGGCCGCCTCCCCGCCTGTTTCGCCTCGGCGTCCG
GACTAGAGGTACCTTTAAGACCAATGACTTACAAGGCAGCTGTAGATCTTAGCCACTTTTTAAAAGAAAA
GGGGGGACTGGAAGGGCTAATTCACTCCCAACGAAGACAAGATCTGCTTTTTGCTTGTACTGGGTCTCTC
TGGTTAGACCAGATCTGAGCCTGGGAGCTCTCTGGCTAACTAGGGAACCCACTGCTTAAGCCTCAATAAA
GCTTGCCTTGAGTGCTTCAAGTAGTGTGTGCCCGTCTGTTGTGTGACTCTGGTAACTAGAGATCCCTCAG
ACCCTTTTAGTCAGTGTGGAAAATCTCTAGCAGTAGTAGTTCATGTCATCTTATTATTCAGTATTTATAA
CTTGCAAAGAAATGAATATCAGAGAGTGAGAGGAACTTGTTTATTGCAGCTTATAATGGTTACAAATAAA
GCAATAGCATCACAAATTTCACAAATAAAGCATTTTTTTCACTGCATTCTAGTTGTGGTTTGTCCAAACT
CATCAATGTATCTTATCATGTCTGGCTCTAGCTATCCCGCCCCTAACTCCGCCCATCCCGCCCCTAACTC
CGCCCAGTTCCGCCCATTCTCCGCCCCATGGCTGACTAATTTTTTTTATTTATGCAGAGGCCGAGGCCGC
CTCGGCCTCTGAGCTATTCCAGAAGTAGTGAGGAGGCTTTTTTGGAGGCCTTTCAAATATGTATCCGCTC
ATGAGACAATAACCCTGATAAATGCTTCAATAATATTGAAAAAGGAAGAGTATGAGTATTCAACATTTCC
GTGTCGCCCTTATTCCCTTTTTTGCGGCATTTTGCCTTCCTGTTTTTGCTCACCCAGAAACGCTGGTGAA
AGTAAAAGATGCTGAAGATCAGTTGGGTGCACGAGTGGGTTACATCGAACTGGATCTCAACAGCGGTAAG
ATCCTTGAGAGTTTTCGCCCCGAAGAACGTTTTCCAATGATGAGCACTTTTAAAGTTCTGCTATGTGGCG
CGGTATTATCCCGTATTGACGCCGGGCAAGAGCAACTCGGTCGCCGCATACACTATTCTCAGAATGACTT
GGTTGAGTACTCACCAGTCACAGAAAAGCATCTTACGGATGGCATGACAGTAAGAGAATTATGCAGTGCT
GCCATAACCATGAGTGATAACACTGCGGCCAACTTACTTCTGACAACGATCGGAGGACCGAAGGAGCTAA
CCGCTTT
