Features (pLannotate 1.2.2; 29 found; start..end, strand, type, name):
     54..368     +  promoter       tight TRE promoter: Tet-responsive promoter PTight, consisting of seven tet operator sequences followed by the minimal CMV promoter
    391..1611    +  CDS            LAMP1: rat lysosome-associated membrane glycoprotein 1
   1636..2343    +  CDS            mCherry: mCherry is a basic (constitutively fluorescent) red fluorescent protein published in 2004, derived from Discosoma sp.. It is reported to be a very rapidly-maturing monomer with low acid sensitivity.
   2371..2395    +  protein_bind   attB1: mutant version of attB; recombination site for the Gateway® BP reaction BP Clonase™
   2410..3126    +  CDS            EGFP: EGFP is a basic (constitutively fluorescent) green fluorescent protein published in 1996, derived from Aequorea victoria. It is reported to be a rapidly-maturing weak dimer with moderate acid sensitivity.
   3157..3640    +  promoter       hPGK promoter: human phosphoglycerate kinase 1 promoter
   3676..4467    +  CDS            neo: KKA2_KLEPN - Also known as kan, nptII. Experimental evidence at protein level: Swiss-Prot protein existence level 1. Resistance to kanamycin, neomycin, paromomycin, ribostamycin, butirosin and gentamicin B. From Klebsiella pneumoniae.
   4531..5228    +  CDS            rtTA3 (fragment): reverse tetracycline transactivator 3 activates expression from Tet-responsive promoters in the presence of doxycycline
   5158..5268    +  CDS            VP48: 3 tandem repeats of the minimal activation domain of herpes simplex virus VP16 (Cheng et al., 2013)
   5304..5852    +  misc_feature   WPRE (fragment): woodchuck hepatitis virus posttranscriptional regulatory element
   5878..5949    +  CDS            nef (fragment): NEF_HV1Z2 - Experimental evidence at protein level: Swiss-Prot protein existence level 1. Extracellular Nef protein targets CD4(+) T-lymphocytes for apoptosis by interacting with CXCR4 surface receptors. From Human immunodeficiency virus type 1 group M subtype D (isolate Z2/CDC-Z34) (HIV-1).
   5951..6184    +  LTR            3' LTR (ΔU3): self-inactivating 3' long terminal repeat (LTR) from HIV-1
   6256..6377    +  polyA_signal   SV40 poly(A) signal: SV40 polyadenylation signal
   6417..6552    +  rep_origin     SV40 ori: SV40 origin of replication
   6560..6623    +  promoter       AmpR promoter: bla
   6624..7484    +  CDS            AmpR: β-lactamase; bla; confers resistance to ampicillin, carbenicillin, and related antibiotics
   7655..8243    +  rep_origin     ori: high-copy-number ColE1/pMB1/pBR322/pUC origin of replication
   8426..8518    +  CDS            lacI (fragment): lac repressor; lacI; The lac repressor binds to the lac operator to inhibit transcription in E. coli. This inhibition can be relieved by adding lactose or isopropyl-β-D-thiogalactopyranoside (IPTG).
   8531..8552    +  protein_bind   CAP binding site: CAP binding activates transcription in the presence of cAMP. E. coli catabolite activator protein
   8567..8597    +  promoter       lac promoter: promoter for the E. coli lac operon
   8605..8621    +  protein_bind   lac operator: The lac repressor binds to the lac operator to inhibit transcription in E. coli. This inhibition can be relieved by adding lactose or isopropyl-β-D-thiogalactopyranoside (IPTG). lac repressor encoded by lacI
   8666..8684    +  promoter       T3 promoter: promoter for bacteriophage T3 RNA polymerase
   8712..8938    +  promoter       RSV promoter: Rous sarcoma virus enhancer/promoter
   8939..9119    +  LTR            5' LTR (truncated): truncated 5' long terminal repeat (LTR) from HIV-1
   9166..9291    +  misc_feature   HIV-1 Ψ: packaging signal of human immunodeficiency virus type 1
   9275..9638    +  CDS            HIV-1 gag (fragment): gag protein from human immunodeficiency virus 1; gag
   9784..10017   +  misc_feature   RRE: The Rev response element (RRE) of HIV-1 allows for Rev-dependent mRNA export from the nucleus to the cytoplasm.
  10394..10418   +  CDS            Rev (fragment): human immunodeficiency virus 1 (HIV-1) Rev protein; rev; enhances nuclear export of unspliced and incompletely spliced viral mRNAs
  10459..10576   +  misc_feature   cPPT/CTS: central polypurine tract and central termination sequence of HIV-1
>Addgene plasmid #109015 | rLAMP1-mCherry-EGFP-Tet-On | addgene full sequence | sequence record 213506 | Addgene NGS Result
CGGGTTTATTACAGGGACAGCAGAGATCCACTTTGGCCGCGAATCGATATGTCGAGTTTACTCCCTATCA
GTGATAGAGAACGTATGTCGAGTTTACTCCCTATCAGTGATAGAGAACGATGTCGAGTTTACTCCCTATC
AGTGATAGAGAACGTATGTCGAGTTTACTCCCTATCAGTGATAGAGAACGTATGTCGAGTTTACTCCCTA
TCAGTGATAGAGAACGTATGTCGAGTTTATCCCTATCAGTGATAGAGAACGTATGTCGAGTTTACTCCCT
ATCAGTGATAGAGAACGTATGTCGAGGTAGGCGTGTACGGTGGGAGGCCTATATAAGCAGAGCTCGTTTA
GTGAACCGTCAGATCGCCTGGAGAATTGGCTAGCGCCACCATGGCGGCCCCGGGCGCCCGGCGGCCGCTG
CTCCTGTTGCTGCTGGCAGGCCTTGCACACAGCGCCCCAGCACTGTTCGAGGTGAAAGACAACAACGGCA
CAGCGTGTATAATGGCCAGCTTCTCTGCCTCCTTTCTGACCACCTATGAGGCTGGACATGTTTCTAAGGT
CTCGAATATGACCCTGCCAGCCTCTGCAGAAGTCCTGAAGAATAGCAGCTCTTGTGGTGAAAAGAATGCT
TCTGAGCCCACCCTCGCAATCACCTTTGGAGAAGGATATTTACTGAAACTCACCTTCACAAAAAACACAA
CACGTTACAGTGTCCAGCACATGTATTTCACATATAACCTGTCAGACACACAATTCTTTCCCAATGCCAG
CTCCAAAGGGCCCGACACTGTGGATTCCACAACTGACATCAAGGCAGACATCAACAAAACATACCGATGT
GTCAGCGACATCAGGGTCTACATGAAGAATGTGACCATTGTGCTCTGGGACGCTACTATCCAGGCCTACC
TGCCGAGTAGCAACTTCAGCAAGGAAGAGACACGCTGCCCACAGGATCAACCTTCCCCAACTACTGGGCC
ACCCAGCCCCTCACCACCACTTGTGCCCACAAACCCCAGTGTGTCCAAGTACAATGTGACTGGTGACAAT
GGAACCTGCCTGCTGGCCTCTATGGCACTGCAACTCAACATCACCTACATGAAGAAGGACAACACGACTG
TGACCAGAGCATTCAACATCAACCCAAGTGACAAATATAGTGGGACTTGCGGTGCCCAGTTGGTGACCCT
GAAGGTGGGGAACAAGAGCAGAGTCCTGGAGCTGCAGTTTGGGATGAATGCCACTTCTAGCCTGTTTTTC
CTGCAAGGAGTTCAGTTGAACATGACTCTTCCTGATGCCATAGAGCCCACGTTCAGCACCTCCAACTATT
CCCTGAAAGCTCTTCAGGCCAGTGTCGGCAACTCATACAAGTGCAACAGTGAGGAGCACATCTTTGTCAG
CAAGGCGCTCGCCCTCAATGTCTTCAGCGTGCAAGTCCAGGCTTTCAGGGTAGAAAGTGACAGGTTTGGG
TCTGTGGAAGAGTGTGTACAGGACGGTAACAACATGCTGATCCCCATTGCTGTGGGCGGGGCCCTGGCAG
GGCTGGTCCTCATCGTCCTCATCGCCTACCTCATCGGCAGGAAGAGGAGTCACGCGGGCTATCAGACCAT
CGGTGGATCTGGAGGTTCTGGTGGAATGGTGAGCAAGGGCGAGGAGGATAACATGGCCATCATCAAGGAG
TTCATGCGCTTCAAGGTGCACATGGAGGGCTCCGTGAACGGCCACGAGTTCGAGATCGAGGGCGAGGGCG
AGGGCCGCCCCTACGAGGGCACCCAGACCGCCAAGCTGAAGGTGACCAAGGGTGGCCCCCTGCCCTTCGC
CTGGGACATCCTGTCCCCTCAGTTCATGTACGGCTCCAAGGCCTACGTGAAGCACCCCGCCGACATCCCC
GACTACTTGAAGCTGTCCTTCCCCGAGGGCTTCAAGTGGGAGCGCGTGATGAACTTCGAGGACGGCGGCG
TGGTGACCGTGACCCAGGACTCCTCCCTGCAGGACGGCGAGTTCATCTACAAGGTGAAGCTGCGCGGCAC
CAACTTCCCCTCCGACGGCCCCGTAATGCAGAAGAAGACCATGGGCTGGGAGGCCTCCTCCGAGCGGATG
TACCCCGAGGACGGCGCCCTGAAGGGCGAGATCAAGCAGAGGCTGAAGCTGAAGGACGGCGGCCACTACG
ACGCTGAGGTCAAGACCACCTACAAGGCCAAGAAGCCCGTGCAGCTGCCCGGCGCCTACAACGTCAACAT
CAAGTTGGACATCACCTCCCACAACGAGGACTACACCATCGTGGAACAGTACGAACGCGCCGAGGGCCGC
CACTCCACCGGCGGCATGGACGAGCTGTACAAGTCCGGACTCAGATCCGCTGGCCCAGGAACAAGTTTGT
ACAAAAAAGCAGGCTTTCCGGTCGCCACCATGGTGAGCAAGGGCGAGGAGCTGTTCACCGGGGTGGTGCC
CATCCTGGTCGAGCTGGACGGCGACGTAAACGGCCACAAGTTCAGCGTGTCCGGCGAGGGCGAGGGCGAT
GCCACCTACGGCAAGCTGACCCTGAAGTTCATCTGCACCACCGGCAAGCTGCCCGTGCCCTGGCCCACCC
TCGTGACCACCCTGACCTACGGCGTGCAGTGCTTCAGCCGCTACCCCGACCACATGAAGCAGCACGACTT
CTTCAAGTCCGCCATGCCCGAAGGCTACGTCCAGGAGCGCACCATCTTCTTCAAGGACGACGGCAACTAC
AAGACCCGCGCCGAGGTGAAGTTCGAGGGCGACACCCTGGTGAACCGCATCGAGCTGAAGGGCATCGACT
TCAAGGAGGACGGCAACATCCTGGGGCACAAGCTGGAGTACAACTACAACAGCCACAACGTCTATATCAT
GGCCGACAAGCAGAAGAACGGCATCAAGGTGAACTTCAAGATCCGCCACAACATCGAGGACGGCAGCGTG
CAGCTCGCCGACCACTACCAGCAGAACACCCCCATCGGCGACGGCCCCGTGCTGCTGCCCGACAACCACT
ACCTGAGCACCCAGTCCGCCCTGAGCAAAGACCCCAACGAGAAGCGCGATCACATGGTCCTGCTGGAGTT
CGTGACCGCCGCCGGGATCACTCTCGGCATGGACGAGCTGTACAAGTAGTCCGGACTCAGATCCGGTACC
GGATCCGGGGTTGGGGTTGCGCCTTTTCCAAGGCAGCCCTGGGTTTGCGCAGGGACGCGGCTGCTCTGGG
CGTGGTTCCGGGAAACGCAGCGGCGCCGACCCTGGGTCTCGCACATTCTTCACGTCCGTTCGCAGCGTCA
CCCGGATCTTCGCCGCTACCCTTGTGGGCCCCCCGGCGACGCTTCCTGCTCCGCCCCTAAGTCGGGAAGG
TTCCTTGCGGTTCGCGGCGTGCCGGACGTGACAAACGGAAGCCGCACGTCTCACTAGTACCCTCGCAGAC
GGACAGCGCCAGGGAGCAATGGCAGCGCGCCGACCGCGATGGGCTGTGGCCAATAGCGGCTGCTCAGCAG
GGCGCGCCGAGAGCAGCGGCCGGGAAGGGGCGGTGCGGGAGGCGGGGTGTGGGGCGGTAGTGTGGGCCCT
GTTCCTGCCCGCGCGGTGTTCCGCATTCTGCAAGCCTCCGGAGCGCACGTCGGCAGTCGGCTCCCTCGTT
GACCGAATCACCGACCTCTTCCCCAGCAATTCACCATGATTGAACAAGATGGATTGCACGCAGGTTCTCC
GGCCGCTTGGGTGGAGAGGCTATTCGGCTATGACTGGGCACAACAGACAATCGGCTGCTCTGATGCCGCC
GTGTTCCGGCTGTCAGCGCAGGGGCGCCCGGTTCTTTTTGTCAAGACCGACCTGTCCGGTGCCCTGAATG
AACTGCAGGACGAGGCAGCGCGGCTATCGTGGCTGGCCACGACGGGCGTTCCTTGCGCAGCTGTGCTCGA
CGTTGTCACTGAAGCGGGAAGGGACTGGCTGCTATTGGGCGAAGTGCCGGGGCAGGATCTCCTGTCATCT
CACCTTGCTCCTGCCGAGAAAGTATCCATCATGGCTGATGCAATGCGGCGGCTGCATACGCTTGATCCGG
CTACCTGCCCATTCGACCACCAAGCGAAACATCGCATCGAGCGAGCACGTACTCGGATGGAAGCCGGTCT
TGTCGATCAGGATGATCTGGACGAAGAGCATCAGGGGCTCGCGCCAGCCGAACTGTTCGCCAGGCTCAAG
GCGCGCATGCCCGACGGCGAGGATCTCGTCGTGACCCATGGCGATGCCTGCTTGCCGAATATCATGGTGG
AAAATGGCCGCTTTTCTGGATTCATCGACTGTGGCCGGCTGGGTGTGGCGGACCGCTATCAGGACATAGC
GTTGGCTACCCGTGATATTGCTGAAGAGCTTGGCGGCGAATGGGCTGACCGCTTCCTCGTGCTTTACGGT
ATCGCCGCTCCCGATTCGCAGCGCATCGCCTTCTATCGCCTTCTTGACGAGTTCTTCCCCGGTGCCGAAG
GTAGAGGTTCTCTCCTCACTTGTGGTGATGTTGAAGAAAACCCTGGTCCAATGTCTAGACTGGACAAGAG
CAAAGTCATAAACGGAGCTCTGGAATTACTCAATGGTGTCGGTATCGAAGGCCTGACGACAAGGAAACTC
GCTCAAAAGCTGGGAGTTGAGCAGCCTACCCTGTACTGGCACGTGAAGAACAAGCGGGCCCTGCTCGATG
CCCTGCCAATCGAGATGCTGGACAGGCATCATACCCACTTCTGCCCCCTGGAAGGCGAGTCATGGCAAGA
CTTTCTGCGGAACAACGCCAAGTCATACCGCTGTGCTCTCCTCTCACATCGCGACGGGGCTAAAGTGCAT
CTCGGCACCCGCCCAACAGAGAAACAGTACGAAACCCTGGAAAATCAGCTCGCGTTCCTGTGTCAGCAAG
GCTTCTCCCTGGAGAACGCACTGTACGCTCTGTCCGCCGTGGGCCACTTTACACTGGGCTGCGTATTGGA
GGAACAGGAGCATCAAGTAGCAAAAGAGGAAAGAGAGACACCTACCACCGATTCTATGCCCCCACTTCTG
AGACAAGCAATTGAGCTGTTCGACCGGCAGGGAGCCGAACCTGCCTTCCTTTTCGGCCTGGAACTAATCA
TATGTGGCCTGGAGAAACAGCTAAAGTGCGAAAGCGGCGGGCCGACCGACGCCCTTGACGATTTTGACTT
AGACATGCTCCCAGCCGATGCCCTTGACGACTTTGACCTTGATATGCTGCCTGCTGACGCTCTTGACGAT
TTTGACCTTGACATGCTCCCCGGGTAACTAAGTAAGGATCGATCCAAGATATCGTATTCTTAACTATGTT
GCTCCTTTTACGCTATGTGGATACGCTGCTTTAATGCCTTTGTATCATGCTATTGCTTCCCGTATGGCTT
TCATTTTCTCCTCCTTGTATAAATCCTGGTTGCTGTCTCTTTATGAGGAGTTGTGGCCCGTTGTCAGGCA
ACGTGGCGTGGTGTGCACTGTGTTTGCTGACGCAACCCCCACTGGTTGGGGCATTGCCACCACCTGTCAG
CTCCTTTCCGGGACTTTCGCTTTCCCCCTCCCTATTGCCACGGCGGAACTCATCGCCGCCTGCCTTGCCC
GCTGCTGGACAGGGGCTCGGCTGTTGGGCACTGACAATTCCGTGGTGTTGTCGGGGAAGCTGACGTCCTT
TCCATGGCTGCTCGCCTGTGTTGCCACCTGGATTCTGCGCGGGACGTCCTTCTGCTACGTCCCTTCGGCC
CTCAATCCAGCGGACCTTCCTTCCCGCGGCCTGCTGCCGGCTCTGCGGCCTCTTCCGCGTCTTCGCCTTC
GCCCTCAGACGAGTCGGATCTCCCTTTGGGCCGCCTCCCCGCCTGTTTCGCCTCGGCGTCCGGACTAGAG
GTACCTTTAAGACCAATGACTTACAAGGCAGCTGTAGATCTTAGCCACTTTTTAAAAGAAAAGGGGGGAC
TGGAAGGGCTAATTCACTCCCAACGAAGACAAGATCTGCTTTTTGCTTGTACTGGGTCTCTCTGGTTAGA
CCAGATCTGAGCCTGGGAGCTCTCTGGCTAACTAGGGAACCCACTGCTTAAGCCTCAATAAAGCTTGCCT
TGAGTGCTTCAAGTAGTGTGTGCCCGTCTGTTGTGTGACTCTGGTAACTAGAGATCCCTCAGACCCTTTT
AGTCAGTGTGGAAAATCTCTAGCAGTAGTAGTTCATGTCATCTTATTATTCAGTATTTATAACTTGCAAA
GAAATGAATATCAGAGAGTGAGAGGAACTTGTTTATTGCAGCTTATAATGGTTACAAATAAAGCAATAGC
ATCACAAATTTCACAAATAAAGCATTTTTTTCACTGCATTCTAGTTGTGGTTTGTCCAAACTCATCAATG
TATCTTATCATGTCTGGCTCTAGCTATCCCGCCCCTAACTCCGCCCATCCCGCCCCTAACTCCGCCCAGT
TCCGCCCATTCTCCGCCCCATGGCTGACTAATTTTTTTTATTTATGCAGAGGCCGAGGCCGCCTCGGCCT
CTGAGCTATTCCAGAAGTAGTGAGGAGGCTTTTTTGGAGGCCTTTCAAATATGTATCCGCTCATGAGACA
ATAACCCTGATAAATGCTTCAATAATATTGAAAAAGGAAGAGTATGAGTATTCAACATTTCCGTGTCGCC
CTTATTCCCTTTTTTGCGGCATTTTGCCTTCCTGTTTTTGCTCACCCAGAAACGCTGGTGAAAGTAAAAG
ATGCTGAAGATCAGTTGGGTGCACGAGTGGGTTACATCGAACTGGATCTCAACAGCGGTAAGATCCTTGA
GAGTTTTCGCCCCGAAGAACGTTTTCCAATGATGAGCACTTTTAAAGTTCTGCTATGTGGCGCGGTATTA
TCCCGTATTGACGCCGGGCAAGAGCAACTCGGTCGCCGCATACACTATTCTCAGAATGACTTGGTTGAGT
ACTCACCAGTCACAGAAAAGCATCTTACGGATGGCATGACAGTAAGAGAATTATGCAGTGCTGCCATAAC
CATGAGTGATAACACTGCGGCCAACTTACTTCTGACAACGATCGGAGGACCGAAGGAGCTAACCGCTTTT
TTGCACAACATGGGGGATCATGTAACTCGCCTTGATCGTTGGGAACCGGAGCTGAATGAAGCCATACCAA
ACGACGAGCGTGACACCACGATGCCTGTAGCAATGGCAACAACGTTGCGCAAACTATTAACTGGCGAACT
ACTTACTCTAGCTTCCCGGCAACAATTAATAGACTGGATGGAGGCGGATAAAGTTGCAGGACCACTTCTG
CGCTCGGCCCTTCCGGCTGGCTGGTTTATTGCTGATAAATCTGGAGCCGGTGAGCGTGGGTCTCGCGGTA
TCATTGCAGCACTGGGGCCAGATGGTAAGCCCTCCCGTATCGTAGTTATCTACACGACGGGGAGTCAGGC
AACTATGGATGAACGAAATAGACAGATCGCTGAGATAGGTGCCTCACTGATTAAGCATTGGTAACTGTCA
GACCAAGTTTACTCATATATACTTTAGATTGATTTAAAACTTCATTTTTAATTTAAAAGGATCTAGGTGA
AGATCCTTTTTGATAATCTCATGACCAAAATCCCTTAACGTGAGTTTTCGTTCCACTGAGCGTCAGACCC
CGTAGAAAAGATCAAAGGATCTTCTTGAGATCCTTTTTTTCTGCGCGTAATCTGCTGCTTGCAAACAAAA
AAACCACCGCTACCAGCGGTGGTTTGTTTGCCGGATCAAGAGCTACCAACTCTTTTTCCGAAGGTAACTG
GCTTCAGCAGAGCGCAGATACCAAATACTGTTCTTCTAGTGTAGCCGTAGTTAGGCCACCACTTCAAGAA
CTCTGTAGCACCGCCTACATACCTCGCTCTGCTAATCCTGTTACCAGTGGCTGCTGCCAGTGGCGATAAG
TCGTGTCTTACCGGGTTGGACTCAAGACGATAGTTACCGGATAAGGCGCAGCGGTCGGGCTGAACGGGGG
GTTCGTGCACACAGCCCAGCTTGGAGCGAACGACCTACACCGAACTGAGATACCTACAGCGTGAGCTATG
AGAAAGCGCCACGCTTCCCGAAGGGAGAAAGGCGGACAGGTATCCGGTAAGCGGCAGGGTCGGAACAGGA
GAGCGCACGAGGGAGCTTCCAGGGGGAAACGCCTGGTATCTTTATAGTCCTGTCGGGTTTCGCCACCTCT
GACTTGAGCGTCGATTTTTGTGATGCTCGTCAGGGGGGCGGAGCCTATGGAAAAACGCCAGCAACGCGGC
CTTTTTACGGTTCCTGGCCTTTTGCTGGCCTTTTGCTCACATGTTCTTTCCTGCGTTATCCCCTGATTCT
GTGGATAACCGTATTACCGCCTTTGAGTGAGCTGATACCGCTCGCCGCAGCCGAACGACCGAGCGCAGCG
AGTCAGTGAGCGAGGAAGCGGAAGAGCGCCCAATACGCAAACCGCCTCTCCCCGCGCGTTGGCCGATTCA
TTAATGCAGCTGGCACGACAGGTTTCCCGACTGGAAAGCGGGCAGTGAGCGCAACGCAATTAATGTGAGT
TAGCTCACTCATTAGGCACCCCAGGCTTTACACTTTATGCTTCCGGCTCGTATGTTGTGTGGAATTGTGA
GCGGATAACAATTTCACACAGGAAACAGCTATGACCATGATTACGCCAAGCGCGCAATTAACCCTCACTA
AAGGGAACAAAAGCTGGAGCTGCAAGCTTAATGTAGTCTTATGCAATACTCTTGTAGTCTTGCAACATGG
TAACGATGAGTTAGCAACATGCCTTACAAGGAGAGAAAAAGCACCGTGCATGCCGATTGGTGGAAGTAAG
GTGGTACGATCGTGCCTTATTAGGAAGGCAACAGACGGGTCTGACATGGATTGGACGAACCACTGAATTG
CCGCATTGCAGAGATATTGTATTTAAGTGCCTAGCTCGATACATAAACGGGTCTCTCTGGTTAGACCAGA
TCTGAGCCTGGGAGCTCTCTGGCTAACTAGGGAACCCACTGCTTAAGCCTCAATAAAGCTTGCCTTGAGT
GCTTCAAGTAGTGTGTGCCCGTCTGTTGTGTGACTCTGGTAACTAGAGATCCCTCAGACCCTTTTAGTCA
GTGTGGAAAATCTCTAGCAGTGGCGCCCGAACAGGGACTTGAAAGCGAAAGGGAAACCAGAGGAGCTCTC
TCGACGCAGGACTCGGCTTGCTGAAGCGCGCACGGCAAGAGGCGAGGGGCGGCGACTGGTGAGTACGCCA
AAAATTTTGACTAGCGGAGGCTAGAAGGAGAGAGATGGGTGCGAGAGCGTCAGTATTAAGCGGGGGAGAA
TTAGATCGCGATGGGAAAAAATTCGGTTAAGGCCAGGGGGAAAGAAAAAATATAAATTAAAACATATAGT
ATGGGCAAGCAGGGAGCTAGAACGATTCGCAGTTAATCCTGGCCTGTTAGAAACATCAGAAGGCTGTAGA
CAAATACTGGGACAGCTACAACCATCCCTTCAGACAGGATCAGAAGAACTTAGATCATTATATAATACAG
TAGCAACCCTCTATTGTGTGCATCAAAGGATAGAGATAAAAGACACCAAGGAAGCTTTAGACAAGATAGA
GGAAGAGCAAAACAAAAGTAAGACCACCGCACAGCAAGCGGCCGCTGATCTTCAGACCTGGAGGAGGAGA
TATGAGGGACAATTGGAGAAGTGAATTATATAAATATAAAGTAGTAAAAATTGAACCATTAGGAGTAGCA
CCCACCAAGGCAAAGAGAAGAGTGGTGCAGAGAGAAAAAAGAGCAGTGGGAATAGGAGCTTTGTTCCTTG
GGTTCTTGGGAGCAGCAGGAAGCACTATGGGCGCAGCGTCAATGACGCTGACGGTACAGGCCAGACAATT
ATTGTCTGGTATAGTGCAGCAGCAGAACAATTTGCTGAGGGCTATTGAGGCGCAACAGCATCTGTTGCAA
CTCACAGTCTGGGGCATCAAGCAGCTCCAGGCAAGAATCCTGGCTGTGGAAAGATACCTAAAGGATCAAC
AGCTCCTGGGGATTTGGGGTTGCTCTGGAAAACTCATTTGCACCACTGCTGTGCCTTGGAATGCTAGTTG
GAGTAATAAATCTCTGGAACAGATTTGGAATCACACGACCTGGATGGAGTGGGACAGAGAAATTAACAAT
TACACAAGCTTAATACACTCCTTAATTGAAGAATCGCAAAACCAGCAAGAAAAGAATGAACAAGAATTAT
TGGAATTAGATAAATGGGCAAGTTTGTGGAATTGGTTTAACATAACAAATTGGCTGTGGTATATAAAATT
ATTCATAATGATAGTAGGAGGCTTGGTAGGTTTAAGAATAGTTTTTGCTGTACTTTCTATAGTGAATAGA
GTTAGGCAGGGATATTCACCATTATCGTTTCAGACCCACCTCCCAACCCCGAGGGGACAATTCTCGACCT
CGAGACAAATGGCAGTATTCATCCACAATTTTAAAAGAAAAGGGGGGATTGGGGGGTACAGTGCAGGGGA
AAGAATAGTAGACATAATAGCAACAGACATACAAACTAAAGAATTACAAAAACAAATTACAAAAATTCAA
AATTTT
